>Addgene plasmid #126943 | pAAV-CAG-FLEX-SomArchon | depositor full sequence | sequence record 242882 | pAAV-CAG-FLEX-SomArchon sequence 6873 bps
AGCGCCCAATACGCAAACCGCCTCTCCCCGCGCGTTGGCCGATTCATTAATGCAGCTGCGCGCTCGCTCG
CTCACTGAGGCCGCCCGGGCAAAGCCCGGGCGTCGGGCGACCTTTGGTCGCCCGGCCTCAGTGAGCGAGC
GAGCGCGCAGAGAGGGAGTGGCCAACTCCATCACTAGGGGTTCCTTGTAGTTAATGATTAACCCGCCATG
CTACTTATCTACGTAGCCATGCTCTAGGAAGATCCTTATCGATTTTACCACATTTGTAGAGGTTTTACTT
GCTTTAAAAAACCTCCCACATCTCCCCCTGAACCTGAAACATAAAATGAATGCAATTGTTGTTGTTAACT
TGTTTATTGCAGCTTATAATGGTTACAAATAAAGCAATAGCATCACAAATTTCACAAATAAAGCATTTTT
TTCACTGCATTCTAGTTGTGGTTTGTCCAAACTCATCAATGTATCTTATCATGTCTGCTCGAAGCGGCCG
CCCGGGTCGACGGTATCGATGCGGGGAGGCGGCCCAAAGGGAGATCCGACTCGTCTGAGGGCGAAGGCGA
AGACGCGGAAGAGGCCGCAGAGCCGGCAGCAGGCCGCGGGAAGGAAGGTCCGCTGGATTGAGGGCCGAAG
GGACGTAGCAGAAGGACGTCCCGCGCAGAATCCAGGTGGCAACACAGGCGAGCAGCCAAGGAAAGGACGA
TGATTTCCCCGACAACACCACGGAATTGTCAGTGCCCAACAGCCGAGCCCCTGTCCAGCAGCGGGCAAGG
CAGGCGGCGATGAGTTCCGCCGTGGCAATAGGGAGGGGGAAAGCGAAAGTCCCGGAAAGGAGCTGACAGG
TGGTGGCAATGCCCCAACCAGTGGGGGTTGCGTCAGCAAACACAGTGCACACCACGCCACGTTGCCTGAC
AACGGGCCACAACTCCTCATAAAGAGACAGCAACCAGGATTTATACAAGGAGGAGAAAATGAAAGCCATA
CGGGAAGCAATAGCATGATACAAAGGCATTAAAGCAGCGTATCCACATAGCGTAAAAGGAGCAACATAGT
TAAGAATACCAGTCAATCTTTCACAAATTTTGTAATCCAGAGGTTGATTATCGATAAGCTTGATATCGAA
TTCGAACCTCTTCGAGGGACATAACTTCGTATAATGTATGCTATACGAAGTTATGGGTCGATGGTGAGAT
CTGGACTAGAGGGTCGATGGTGATGCTTGGATCAAAATAGGAAGAATCCCAATGATAACTTCGTATAAAG
TATCCTATACGAAGTTATACTAGAATTCGGTACCGCCACCATGGTTTCTATCGCACTGCAGGCTGGTTAT
GACCTCCTCGGAGATGGTAGACCTGAAAGTCTGTGGCTCGGAATTGGTACACTGCTGATGCTGATCGGAA
CCTTCTACTTCCTGGTTAGAGCGTGGGGAGAGACTGACAAGGATGCACGGGAGTACTACGCAGTGACAAT
CCTGGTCAGCGGTATTGCCAGTGCAGCTTATCTGTCAATGTTCTTTGGTATTGGCCTCACAGAGGTGCCA
GTAGGTGGAGAGATGCTGAACATCTACTACGCAAGATACGCACAGTGGCTGTTCACTACACCACTGTTGC
TGCTGCACCTGGCACTCCTGGCCAAAGTTGATAGAGTGACCATCGGCACTCTCGTTGGCGTCGATGCTCT
GATGATTGTCACAGGCCTGATAGGAACACTGTCACATACTGCCATTGCCAGATACTCTTGGTGGCTGTTC
TCAACTATCTGTATGATCGTCGTTCTGTATGTCCTGGCCACTTCTCTGCGGTCAGCCGCTAAGGAGAGAG
GCCCAGAGGTTGCCTCAACCTTCAACATCCTCACCGCACTGGTTCTGGTCCTGTGGACTGCTTACCCTAT
CATCTGGATTATCGGCACCGAGGGTGCCGGAGTTGTGGGCCTGGGAATCGAAACTTTGCTGTTCATGGTG
CTGGACGTCACCGCCAAGGTGGGCTTCGGTTTTATCCTGCTCAGGTCAAGAGCCATTCTGCAAGATACAG
AAGCACCTGAACCTTCAGCTGGAGCTGATACCGGTGCCGCCGACCGCCCGGTAGTAGCAGTGAGCAAGGC
GGCCGCCAAGAGCAGGATCACCAGCGAGGGCGAGTACATCCCCCTGGACCAGATCGACATCAACGTGGTG
AGCAAGGGCGAGGAGCTGTTCACCGGGGTGGTGCCCATCCTGGTCGAGCTGGACGGCGACGTAAACGGCC
ACAAGTTCAGCGTGTCCGGCGAGGGCGAGGGCGATGCCACCTACGGCAAGCTGACCCTGAAGTTCATTTG
CACCACCGGCAAGCTGCCCGTGCCCTGGCCCACCCTCGTGACCACCCTGACCTACGGCGTGCAGTGCTTC
AGCCGCTACCCCGACCACATGAAGCAGCACGACTTCTTCAAGTCCGCCATGCCCGAAGGCTACGTCCAGG
AGCGCACCATCTTCTTCAAGGACGACGGCAACTACAAGACCCGCGCCGAGGTGAAGTTCGAGGGCGACAC
CCTGGTGAACCGCATCGAGCTGAAGGGCATCGACTTCAAGGAGGACGGCAACATCCTGGGGCACAAGCTG
GAGTACAACTACAACAGCCACAACGTCTATATCATGGCCGACAAGCAGAAGAACGGCATCAAGGTGAACT
TCAAGATCCGCCACAACATCGAGGACGGCAGCGTGCAGCTCGCCGACCACTACCAGCAGAACACCCCCAT
CGGCGACGGCCCCGTGCTGCTGCCCGACAACCACTACCTGAGCACCCAGTCCGCCCTGAGCAAAGACCCC
AACGAGAAGCGCGATCACATGGTCCTGCTGGAGTTCGTGACCGCCGCCGGGATCACTCTCGGCATGGACG
AGCTGTACAAGGGTGGGAGCGGAGGTACCCAGAGCCAGCCTATCCTGAACACCAAGGAGATGGCCCCTCA
GAGCAAGCCTCCTGAGGAGCTGGAGATGAGCAGCATGCCTAGCCCTGTGGCCCCTCTGCCTGCCAGGACC
GAGGGCGTGATCGACATGAGGAGCATGAGCAGCATCGACAGCTTCATCAGCTGCGCCACCGACTTCCCTG
AGGCCACCAGGTTCTACAAGTTCTGCTACGAGAACGAGGTGTAATGTACAAGTAAGGGGATCCCTAGTAT
AACTTCGTATAGCATACATTATACGAAGTTATGGGTCGATGGTGATGCTTGGCAATTCGGGTCGATGGTG
AAGCATTGGTCTTCCTATTTTGATATAACTTCGTATAGGATACTTTATACGAAGTTATGGGGATCCAATT
CTTTGCCAAAATGATGAGACAGCACAATAACCAGCACGTTGCCCAGGAGCTGTAGGAAAAAGAAGAAGGC
ATGAACATGGTTAGCAGAGGCTCTAGAGCCGCCGGTCACACGCCAGAAGCCGAACCCCGCCCTGCCCCGT
CCCCCCCGAAGGCAGCCGTCCCCCCGCGGACAGCCCCGAGCCGCTCCCCCCGCACAAAGGGCCCTCCCGG
AGCCCCTCAAGGCTTTCACGCAGCCACAGAAAAGAAACAAGCCGTCATTAAACCAAGCGCTAATTACAGC
CCGGAGGAGAAGGGCCGTCCCGCCCGCTCACCTGTGGGAGTAACGCGGTCAGTCAGAGCCGGGGCGGGCG
GCGCGAGGCGGCGGCGGAGCGGGGCACGGGGCGAAGGCAGCGTCGCAGCGACTCCCGCCCGCCGCGCGCT
TCGCTTTTTATAGGGCCGCCGCCGCCGCCGCCTCGCCATAAAAGGAAACTTTCGGAGCGCGCCGCTCTGA
TTGGCTGCCGCCGCACCTCTCCGCCTCGCCCCGCCCCGCCCCTCGCCCCGCCCCGCCCCGCCTGGCGCGC
GCCCCCCCCCCCCCCCCGCCCCCATCGCTGCACAAAATAATTAAAAAATAAATAAATACAAAATTGGGGG
TGGGGAGGGGGGGGAGATGGGGAGAGTGAAGCAGAACGTGGGGCTCACCTCGACCATGGTAATAGCGATG
ACTAATACGTAGATGTACTGCCAAGTAGGAAAGTCCCATAAGGTCATGTACTGGGCATAATGCCAGGCGG
GCCATTTACCGTCATTGACGTCAATAGGGGGCGTACTTGGCATATGATACACTTGATGTACTGCCAAGTG
GGCAGTTTACCGTAAATACTCCACCCATTGACGTCAATGGAAAGTCCCTATTGGCGTTACTATGGGAACA
TACGTCATTATTGACGTCAATGGTACGATCTTCCTAGAGCATGGCTACGTAGATAAGTAGCATGGCGGGT
TAATCATTAACTACAAGGAACCCCTAGTGATGGAGTTGGCCACTCCCTCTCTGCGCGCTCGCTCGCTCAC
TGAGGCCGGGCGACCAAAGGTCGCCCGACGCCCGGGCTTTGCCCGGGCGGCCTCAGTGAGCGAGCGAGCG
CGCAGCTGGCGTAATAGCGAAGAGGCCCGCACCGATCGCCCTTCCCAACAGTTGCGCAGCCTGAATGGCG
AATGGG
[124 nt withheld, positions 4487-4610]
C
[91 nt withheld, positions 4612-4702]
A
[49 nt withheld, positions 4704-4752]
CCTTTGACGTTGGAGTCCACGTTCTTT
[37 nt withheld, positions 4780-4816]
ACCCTATCTCGGTCTATTCTTTTGATTTATAAGGGATTTTGCCGATTTCGGCCTATTGGTTAAAAAATGA
GCTGATTTAACAAAAATTTAACGCGAATTTTAACAAAATATTAACGCTTACAATTTAGGTGGCACTTTTC
GGGGAAATGTGCGCGGAACCCCTATTTGTTTATTTTTCTAAATACATTCAAATATGTATCCGCTCATGAG
ACAATAACCCTGATAAATGCTTCAATAATATTGAAAAAGGAAGAGTATGAGTATTCAACATTTCCGTGTC
GCCCTTATTCCCTTTTTTGCGGCATTTTGCCTTCCTGTTTTTGCTCACCCAGAAACGCTGGTGAAAGTAA
AAGATGCTGAAGATCAGTTGGGTGCACGAGTGGGTTACATCGAACTGGATCTCAACAGCGGTAAGATCCT
TGAGAGTTTTCGCCCCGAAGAACGTTTTCCAATGATGAGCACTTTTAAAGTTCTGCTATGTGGCGCGGTA
TTATCCCGTATTGACGCCGGGCAAGAGCAACTCGGTCGCCGCATACACTATTCTCAGAATGACTTGGTTG
AGTACTCACCAGTCACAGAAAAGCATCTTACGGATGGCATGACAGTAAGAGAATTATGCAGTGCTGCCAT
AACCATGAGTGATAACACTGCGGCCAACTTACTTCTGACAACGATCGGAGGACCGAAGGAGCTAACCGCT
TTTTTGCACAACATGGGGGATCATGTAACTCGCCTTGATCGTTGGGAACCGGAGCTGAATGAAGCCATAC
CAAACGACGAGCGTGACACCACGATGCCTGTAGCAATGGCAACAACGTTGCGCAAACTATTAACTGGCGA
ACTACTTACTCTAGCTTCCCGGCAACAATTAATAGACTGGATGGAGGCGGATAAAGTTGCAGGACCACTT
CTGCGCTCGGCCCTTCCGGCTGGCTGGTTTATTGCTGATAAATCTGGAGCCGGTGAGCGTGGGTCTCGCG
GTATCATTGCAGCACTGGGGCCAGATGGTAAGCCCTCCCGTATCGTAGTTATCTACACGACGGGGAGTCA
GGCAACTATGGATGAACGAAATAGACAGATCGCTGAGATAGGTGCCTCACTGATTAAGCATTGGTAACTG
TCAGACCAAGTTTACTCATATATACTTTAGATTGATTTAAAACTTCATTTTTAATTTAAAAGGATCTAGG
TGAAGATCCTTTTTGATAATCTCATGACCAAAATCCCTTAACGTGAGTTTTCGTTCCACTGAGCGTCAGA
CCCCGTAGAAAAGATCAAAGGATCTTCTTGAGATCCTTTTTTTCTGCGCGTAATCTGCTGCTTGCAAACA
AAAAAACCACCGCTACCAGCGGTGGTTTGTTTGCCGGATCAAGAGCTACCAACTCTTTTTCCGAAGGTAA
CTGGCTTCAGCAGAGCGCAGATACCAAATACTGTTCTTCTAGTGTAGCCGTAGTTAGGCCACCACTTCAA
GAACTCTGTAGCACCGCCTACATACCTCGCTCTGCTAATCCTGTTACCAGTGGCTGCTGCCAGTGGCGAT
AAGTCGTGTCTTACCGGGTTGGACTCAAGACGATAGTTACCGGATAAGGCGCAGCGGTCGGGCTGAACGG
GGGGTTCGTGCACACAGCCCAGCTTGGAGCGAACGACCTACACCGAACTGAGATACCTACAGCGTGAGCT
ATGAGAAAGCGCCACGCTTCCCGAAGGGAGAAAGGCGGACAGGTATCCGGTAAGCGGCAGGGTCGGAACA
GGAGAGCGCACGAGGGAGCTTCCAGGGGGAAACGCCTGGTATCTTTATAGTCCTGTCGGGTTTCGCCACC
TCTGACTTGAGCGTCGATTTTTGTGATGCTCGTCAGGGGGGCGGAGCCTATGGAAAAACGCCAGCAACGC
GGCCTTTTTACGGTTCCTGGCCTTTTGCTGGCCTTTTGCTCACATGTTCTTTCCTGCGTTATCCCCTGAT
TCTGTGGATAACCGTATTACCGCCTTTGAGTGAGCTGATACCGCTCGCCGCAGCCGAACGACCGAGCGCA
GCGAGTCAGTGAGCGAGGAAGCGGAAG
Features (pLannotate 1.2.2; 25 found; start..end, strand, type, name):
      2..58      +  CDS            lacI (fragment): lac repressor; lacI; The lac repressor binds to the lac operator to inhibit transcription in E. coli. This inhibition can be relieved by adding lactose or isopropyl-β-D-thiogalactopyranoside (IPTG).
     52..185     -  repeat_region  AAV2 ITR: inverted terminal repeat of adeno-associated virus serotype 2 inverted
    256..324     +  CDS            large T antigen (fragment): large T antigen from SV40 (simian virus 40)
    347..468     +  polyA_signal   SV40 poly(A) signal: SV40 polyadenylation signal
    511..1099    -  misc_feature   WPRE: woodchuck hepatitis virus posttranscriptional regulatory element
   1099..1123    -  misc_feature   MCS (fragment): pBluescript multiple cloning site
   1141..1174    -  protein_bind   loxP: Cre-mediated recombination occurs in the 8-bp core sequence (GCATACAT). Cre recombinase
   1245..1278    -  protein_bind   lox2272: Cre-mediated recombination occurs in the 8-bp core sequence (GGATACTT). lox2272 sites are compatible with each other, but incompatible with loxP or loxN sites (Lee and Saito, 1988). Cre recombinase
   1310..2074    +  CDS            aop3: BACR3_HALSD - Experimental evidence at protein level: Swiss-Prot protein existence level 1. Light-driven proton pump. From Halorubrum sodomense.
   2108..2167    +  CDS            KCNJ2 (fragment): KCNJ2_HUMAN - Also known as IRK1. Experimental evidence at protein level: Swiss-Prot protein existence level 1. Probably participates in establishing action potential waveform and excitability of neuronal and muscle tissues. Inward rectifier potassium channels are characterized by a greater tendency to allow potassium to flow into the cell rather than out of it. Their voltage dependence is regulated by the concentration of extracellular potassium; as external potassium is raised, the voltage range of the channel opening shifts to more positive voltages. The inward rectification is mainly due t
   2166..2881    +  CDS            EGFP (fragment): the original enhanced GFP (Yang et al., 1996) mammalian codon-optimized
   2897..3094    +  CDS            Kcnb1 (fragment): KCNB1_RAT - Experimental evidence at protein level: Swiss-Prot protein existence level 1. Voltage-gated potassium channel that mediates transmembrane potassium transport in excitable membranes, primarily in the brain, but also in the pancreas and cardiovascular system. Contributes to the regulation of the action potential (AP) repolarization, duration and frequency of repetitive AP firing in neurons, muscle cells and endocrine cells and plays a role in homeostatic attenuation of electrical excitability throughout the brain (PubMed:10024359, PubMed:10618149, PubMed:12451110, PubMed:17379638, Pu
   3149..3182    +  protein_bind   loxP: Cre-mediated recombination occurs in the 8-bp core sequence (GCATACAT). Cre recombinase
   3245..3278    +  protein_bind   lox2272: Cre-mediated recombination occurs in the 8-bp core sequence (GGATACTT). lox2272 sites are compatible with each other, but incompatible with loxP or loxN sites (Lee and Saito, 1988). Cre recombinase
   3277..3342    -  CDS            HBB (fragment): HBB_LEPEU - Experimental evidence at protein level: Swiss-Prot protein existence level 1. Involved in oxygen transport from the lung to the various peripheral tissues. From Lepus europaeus (European hare).
   3340..3470    -  intron         chimeric intron (fragment): chimera between introns from chicken β-actin and rabbit β-globin
   3559..3695    -  intron         hybrid intron (fragment): hybrid between chicken β-actin (CBA) and minute virus of mice (MMV) introns (Gray et al., 2011)
   3696..3973    -  promoter       chicken β-actin promoter: No description available
   3975..4223    -  enhancer       CMV enhancer (fragment): human cytomegalovirus immediate early enhancer
   4286..4418    +  repeat_region  AAV2 ITR (fragment): inverted terminal repeat of adeno-associated virus serotype 2 inverted
   4413..4482    +  CDS            lacZα (fragment): LacZα fragment of β-galactosidase; lacZ fragment
   4487..4915    +  rep_origin     f1 ori (sequence partly withheld): f1 bacteriophage origin of replication; arrow indicates direction of (+) strand synthesis
   4968..5072    +  promoter       AmpR promoter: bla
   5073..5933    +  CDS            AmpR: β-lactamase; bla; confers resistance to ampicillin, carbenicillin, and related antibiotics
   6104..6692    +  rep_origin     ori: high-copy-number ColE1/pMB1/pBR322/pUC origin of replication
