>Addgene plasmid #126943 | pAAV-CAG-FLEX-SomArchon | addgene full sequence | sequence record 246475 | Addgene Partial NGS Result
AGCGCCCAATACGCAAACCGCCTCTCCCCGCGCGTTGGCCGATTCATTAATGCAGCTGCGCGCTCGCTCG
CTCACTGAGGCCGCCCGGGCAAAGCCCGGGCGTCGGGCGACCTTTGGTCGCCCGGCCTCAGTGAGCGAGC
GAGCGCGCAGAGAGGGAGTGGCCAACTCCATCACTAGGGGTTCCTTGTAGTTAATGATTAACCCGCCATG
CTACTTATCTACGTAGCCATGCTCTAGGAAGATCCTTATCGATTTTACCACATTTGTAGAGGTTTTACTT
GCTTTAAAAAACCTCCCACATCTCCCCCTGAACCTGAAACATAAAATGAATGCAATTGTTGTTGTTAACT
TGTTTATTGCAGCTTATAATGGTTACAAATAAAGCAATAGCATCACAAATTTCACAAATAAAGCATTTTT
TTCACTGCATTCTAGTTGTGGTTTGTCCAAACTCATCAATGTATCTTATCATGTCTGCTCGAAGCGGCCG
CCCGGGTCGACGGTATCGATGCGGGGAGGCGGCCCAAAGGGAGATCCGACTCGTCTGAGGGCGAAGGCGA
AGACGCGGAAGAGGCCGCAGAGCCGGCAGCAGGCCGCGGGAAGGAAGGTCCGCTGGATTGAGGGCCGAAG
GGACGTAGCAGAAGGACGTCCCGCGCAGAATCCAGGTGGCAACACAGGCGAGCAGCCAAGGAAAGGACGA
TGATTTCCCCGACAACACCACGGAATTGTCAGTGCCCAACAGCCGAGCCCCTGTCCAGCAGCGGGCAAGG
CAGGCGGCGATGAGTTCCGCCGTGGCAATAGGGAGGGGGAAAGCGAAAGTCCCGGAAAGGAGCTGACAGG
TGGTGGCAATGCCCCAACCAGTGGGGGTTGCGTCAGCAAACACAGTGCACACCACGCCACGTTGCCTGAC
AACGGGCCACAACTCCTCATAAAGAGACAGCAACCAGGATTTATACAAGGAGGAGAAAATGAAAGCCATA
CGGGAAGCAATAGCATGATACAAAGGCATTAAAGCAGCGTATCCACATAGCGTAAAAGGAGCAACATAGT
TAAGAATACCAGTCAATCTTTCACAAATTTTGTAATCCAGAGGTTGATTATCGATAAGCTTGATATCGAA
TTCGAACCTCTTCGAGGGACATAACTTCGTATAATGTATGCTATACGAAGTTATGGGTCGATGGTGAGAT
CTGGACTAGAGGGTCGATGGTGATGCTTGGATCAAAATAGGAAGAATCCCAATGATAACTTCGTATAAAG
TATCCTATACGAAGTTATACTAGAATTCGGTACCGCCACCATGGTTTCTATCGCACTGCAGGCTGGTTAT
GACCTCCTCGGAGATGGTAGACCTGAAAGTCTGTGGCTCGGAATTGGTACACTGCTGATGCTGATCGGAA
CCTTCTACTTCCTGGTTAGAGCGTGGGGAGAGACTGACAAGGATGCACGGGAGTACTACGCAGTGACAAT
CCTGGTCAGCGGTATTGCCAGTGCAGCTTATCTGTCAATGTTCTTTGGTATTGGCCTCACAGAGGTGCCA
GTAGGTGGAGAGATGCTGAACATCTACTACGCAAGATACGCACAGTGGCTGTTCACTACACCACTGTTGC
TGCTGCACCTGGCACTCCTGGCCAAAGTTGATAGAGTGACCATCGGCACTCTCGTTGGCGTCGATGCTCT
GATGATTGTCACAGGCCTGATAGGAACACTGTCACATACTGCCATTGCCAGATACTCTTGGTGGCTGTTC
TCAACTATCTGTATGATCGTCGTTCTGTATGTCCTGGCCACTTCTCTGCGGTCAGCCGCTAAGGAGAGAG
GCCCAGAGGTTGCCTCAACCTTCAACATCCTCACCGCACTGGTTCTGGTCCTGTGGACTGCTTACCCTAT
CATCTGGATTATCGGCACCGAGGGTGCCGGAGTTGTGGGCCTGGGAATCGAAACTTTGCTGTTCATGGTG
CTGGACGTCACCGCCAAGGTGGGCTTCGGTTTTATCCTGCTCAGGTCAAGAGCCATTCTGCAAGATACAG
AAGCACCTGAACCTTCAGCTGGAGCTGATACCGGTGCCGCCGACCGCCCGGTAGTAGCAGTGAGCAAGGC
GGCCGCCAAGAGCAGGATCACCAGCGAGGGCGAGTACATCCCCCTGGACCAGATCGACATCAACGTGGTG
AGCAAGGGCGAGGAGCTGTTCACCGGGGTGGTGCCCATCCTGGTCGAGCTGGACGGCGACGTAAACGGCC
ACAAGTTCAGCGTGTCCGGCGAGGGCGAGGGCGATGCCACCTACGGCAAGCTGACCCTGAAGTTCATTTG
CACCACCGGCAAGCTGCCCGTGCCCTGGCCCACCCTCGTGACCACCCTGACCTACGGCGTGCAGTGCTTC
AGCCGCTACCCCGACCACATGAAGCAGCACGACTTCTTCAAGTCCGCCATGCCCGAAGGCTACGTCCAGG
AGCGCACCATCTTCTTCAAGGACGACGGCAACTACAAGACCCGCGCCGAGGTGAAGTTCGAGGGCGACAC
CCTGGTGAACCGCATCGAGCTGAAGGGCATCGACTTCAAGGAGGACGGCAACATCCTGGGGCACAAGCTG
GAGTACAACTACAACAGCCACAACGTCTATATCATGGCCGACAAGCAGAAGAACGGCATCAAGGTGAACT
TCAAGATCCGCCACAACATCGAGGACGGCAGCGTGCAGCTCGCCGACCACTACCAGCAGAACACCCCCAT
CGGCGACGGCCCCGTGCTGCTGCCCGACAACCACTACCTGAGCACCCAGTCCGCCCTGAGCAAAGACCCC
AACGAGAAGCGCGATCACATGGTCCTGCTGGAGTTCGTGACCGCCGCCGGGATCACTCTCGGCATGGACG
AGCTGTACAAGGGTGGGAGCGGAGGTACCCAGAGCCAGCCTATCCTGAACACCAAGGAGATGGCCCCTCA
GAGCAAGCCTCCTGAGGAGCTGGAGATGAGCAGCATGCCTAGCCCTGTGGCCCCTCTGCCTGCCAGGACC
GAGGGCGTGATCGACATGAGGAGCATGAGCAGCATCGACAGCTTCATCAGCTGCGCCACCGACTTCCCTG
AGGCCACCAGGTTCTACAAGTTCTGCTACGAGAACGAGGTGTAATGTACAAGTAAGGGGATCCCTAGTAT
AACTTCGTATAGCATACATTATACGAAGTTATGGGTCGATGGTGATGCTTGGCAATTCGGGTCGATGGTG
AAGCATTGGTCTTCCTATTTTGATATAACTTCGTATAGGATACTTTATACGAAGTTATGGGGATCCAATT
CTTTGCCAAAATGATGAGACAGCACAATAACCAGCACGTTGCCCAGGAGCTGTAGGAAAAAGAAGAAGGC
ATGAACATGGTTAGCAGAGGCTCTAGAGCCGCCGGTCACACGCCAGAAGCCGAACCCCGCCCTGCCCCGT
CCCCCCCGAAGGCAGCCGTCCCCCCGCGGACAGCCCCGAGCCGCTCCCCCCGCACAAAGGGCCCTCCCGG
AGCCCCTCAAGGCTTTCACGCAGCCACAGAAAAGAAACAAGCCGTCATTAAACCAAGCGCTAATTACAGC
CCGGAGGAGAAGGGCCGTCCCGCCCGCTCACCTGTGGGAGTAACGCGGTCAGTCAGAGCCGGGGCGGGCG
GCGCGAGGCGGCGGCGGAGCGGGGCACGGGGCGAAGGCAGCGCGCAGCGACTCCCGCCCGCCGCGCGCTT
CGCTTTTTATAGGGCCGCCGCCGCCGCCGCCTCGCCATAAAAGGAAACTTTCGGAGCGCGCCGCTCTGAT
TGGCTGCCGCCGCACCTCYCCGCCYCSCCCCSCCCCSCCCCYCSCCCCSCCCCSCCCCSCCYGGCGCGCG
CCCCCCCCCCCCCCCCGCCCCCATCGCTGCACAAAATAATTAAAAAATAAATAAATACAAAATTGGGGGT
GGGGAGGGGGGGGAGATGGGGAGAGTGAAGCAGAACGTGGGGCTCACCTCGACCATGGTAATAGCGATGA
CTAATACGTAGATGTACTGCCAAGTAGGAAAGTCCCATAAGGTCATGTACTGGGCATAATGCCAGGCGGG
CCATTTACCGTCATTGACGTCAATAGGGGGCGTACTTGGCATATGATACACTTGATGTACTGCCAAGTGG
GCAGTTTACCGTAAATACTCCACCCATTGACGTCAATGGAAAGTCCCTATTGGCGTTACTATGGGAACAT
ACGTCATTATTGACGTCAATGGTACTCTTCCTAGAGCATGGCTACGTAGATAAGTAGCATGGCGGGTTAA
TCATTAACTACAAGGAACCCCTAGTGATGGAGTTGGCCACTCCCTCTCTGCGCGCTCGCTCGCTCACTGA
GGCCGGGCGACCAAAGGTCGCCCGACGCCCGGGCTTTGCCCGGGCGGCCTCAGTGAGCGAGCGAGCGCGC
AGCTGGCGTAATAGCGAAGAGGCCCGCACCGATCGCCCTTCCCAACAGTTGCGCAGCCTGAATGGCGAAT
GGG
[124 nt withheld, positions 4484-4607]
C
[91 nt withheld, positions 4609-4699]
A
[49 nt withheld, positions 4701-4749]
CCTTTGACGTTGGAGTCCACGTTCTTT
[37 nt withheld, positions 4777-4813]
ACCCTATCTCGGTCTATTCTTTTGATTTATAAGGGATTTTGCCGATTTCGGCCTATTGGTTAAAAAATGA
GCTGATTTAACAAAAATTTAACGCGAATTTTAACAAAATATTAACGCTTACAATTTAGGTGGCACTTTTC
GGGGAAATGTGCGCGGAACCCCTATTTGTTTATTTTTCTAAATACATTCAAATATGTATCCGCTCATGAG
ACAATAACCCTGATAAATGCTTCAATAATATTGAAAAAGGAAGAGTATGAGTATTCAACATTTCCGTGTC
GCCCTTATTCCCTTTTTTGCGGCATTTTGCCTTCCTGTTTTTGCTCACCCAGAAACGCTGGTGAAAGTAA
AAGATGCTGAAGATCAGTTGGGTGCACGAGTGGGTTACATCGAACTGGATCTCAACAGCGGTAAGATCCT
TGAGAGTTTTCGCCCCGAAGAACGTTTTCCAATGATGAGCACTTTTAAAGTTCTGCTATGTGGCGCGGTA
TTATCCCGTATTGACGCCGGGCAAGAGCAACTCGGTCGCCGCATACACTATTCTCAGAATGACTTGGTTG
AGTACTCACCAGTCACAGAAAAGCATCTTACGGATGGCATGACAGTAAGAGAATTATGCAGTGCTGCCAT
AACCATGAGTGATAACACTGCGGCCAACTTACTTCTGACAACGATCGGAGGACCGAAGGAGCTAACCGCT
TTTTTGCACAACATGGGGGATCATGTAACTCGCCTTGATCGTTGGGAACCGGAGCTGAATGAAGCCATAC
CAAACGACGAGCGTGACACCACGATGCCTGTAGCAATGGCAACAACGTTGCGCAAACTATTAACTGGCGA
ACTACTTACTCTAGCTTCCCGGCAACAATTAATAGACTGGATGGAGGCGGATAAAGTTGCAGGACCACTT
CTGCGCTCGGCCCTTCCGGCTGGCTGGTTTATTGCTGATAAATCTGGAGCCGGTGAGCGTGGGTCTCGCG
GTATCATTGCAGCACTGGGGCCAGATGGTAAGCCCTCCCGTATCGTAGTTATCTACACGACGGGGAGTCA
GGCAACTATGGATGAACGAAATAGACAGATCGCTGAGATAGGTGCCTCACTGATTAAGCATTGGTAACTG
TCAGACCAAGTTTACTCATATATACTTTAGATTGATTTAAAACTTCATTTTTAATTTAAAAGGATCTAGG
TGAAGATCCTTTTTGATAATCTCATGACCAAAATCCCTTAACGTGAGTTTTCGTTCCACTGAGCGTCAGA
CCCCGTAGAAAAGATCAAAGGATCTTCTTGAGATCCTTTTTTTCTGCGCGTAATCTGCTGCTTGCAAACA
AAAAAACCACCGCTACCAGCGGTGGTTTGTTTGCCGGATCAAGAGCTACCAACTCTTTTTCCGAAGGTAA
CTGGCTTCAGCAGAGCGCAGATACCAAATACTGTTCTTCTAGTGTAGCCGTAGTTAGGCCACCACTTCAA
GAACTCTGTAGCACCGCCTACATACCTCGCTCTGCTAATCCTGTTACCAGTGGCTGCTGCCAGTGGCGAT
AAGTCGTGTCTTACCGGGTTGGACTCAAGACGATAGTTACCGGATAAGGCGCAGCGGTCGGGCTGAACGG
GGGGTTCGTGCACACAGCCCAGCTTGGAGCGAACGACCTACACCGAACTGAGATACCTACAGCGTGAGCT
ATGAGAAAGCGCCACGCTTCCCGAAGGGAGAAAGGCGGACAGGTATCCGGTAAGCGGCAGGGTCGGAACA
GGAGAGCGCACGAGGGAGCTTCCAGGGGGAAACGCCTGGTATCTTTATAGTCCTGTCGGGTTTCGCCACC
TCTGACTTGAGCGTCGATTTTTGTGATGCTCGTCAGGGGGGCGGAGCCTATGGAAAAACGCCAGCAACGC
GGCCTTTTTACGGTTCCTGGCCTTTTGCTGGCCTTTTGCTCACATGTTCTTTCCTGCGTTATCCCCTGAT
TCTGTGGATAACCGTATTACCGCCTTTGAGTGAGCTGATACCGCTCGCCGCAGCCGAACGACCGAGCGCA
GCGAGTCAGTGAGCGAGGAAGCGGAAG
Features (pLannotate 1.2.2; 25 found; start..end, strand, type, name):
      2..58      +  CDS            lacI (fragment): lac repressor; lacI; The lac repressor binds to the lac operator to inhibit transcription in E. coli. This inhibition can be relieved by adding lactose or isopropyl-β-D-thiogalactopyranoside (IPTG).
     52..185     -  repeat_region  AAV2 ITR: inverted terminal repeat of adeno-associated virus serotype 2 inverted
    256..324     +  CDS            large T antigen (fragment): large T antigen from SV40 (simian virus 40)
    347..468     +  polyA_signal   SV40 poly(A) signal: SV40 polyadenylation signal
    511..1099    -  misc_feature   WPRE: woodchuck hepatitis virus posttranscriptional regulatory element
   1099..1123    -  misc_feature   MCS (fragment): pBluescript multiple cloning site
   1141..1174    -  protein_bind   loxP: Cre-mediated recombination occurs in the 8-bp core sequence (GCATACAT). Cre recombinase
   1245..1278    -  protein_bind   lox2272: Cre-mediated recombination occurs in the 8-bp core sequence (GGATACTT). lox2272 sites are compatible with each other, but incompatible with loxP or loxN sites (Lee and Saito, 1988). Cre recombinase
   1310..2074    +  CDS            aop3: BACR3_HALSD - Experimental evidence at protein level: Swiss-Prot protein existence level 1. Light-driven proton pump. From Halorubrum sodomense.
   2108..2167    +  CDS            KCNJ2 (fragment): KCNJ2_HUMAN - Also known as IRK1. Experimental evidence at protein level: Swiss-Prot protein existence level 1. Probably participates in establishing action potential waveform and excitability of neuronal and muscle tissues. Inward rectifier potassium channels are characterized by a greater tendency to allow potassium to flow into the cell rather than out of it. Their voltage dependence is regulated by the concentration of extracellular potassium; as external potassium is raised, the voltage range of the channel opening shifts to more positive voltages. The inward rectification is mainly due t
   2166..2881    +  CDS            EGFP (fragment): the original enhanced GFP (Yang et al., 1996) mammalian codon-optimized
   2897..3094    +  CDS            Kcnb1 (fragment): KCNB1_RAT - Experimental evidence at protein level: Swiss-Prot protein existence level 1. Voltage-gated potassium channel that mediates transmembrane potassium transport in excitable membranes, primarily in the brain, but also in the pancreas and cardiovascular system. Contributes to the regulation of the action potential (AP) repolarization, duration and frequency of repetitive AP firing in neurons, muscle cells and endocrine cells and plays a role in homeostatic attenuation of electrical excitability throughout the brain (PubMed:10024359, PubMed:10618149, PubMed:12451110, PubMed:17379638, Pu
   3149..3182    +  protein_bind   loxP: Cre-mediated recombination occurs in the 8-bp core sequence (GCATACAT). Cre recombinase
   3245..3278    +  protein_bind   lox2272: Cre-mediated recombination occurs in the 8-bp core sequence (GGATACTT). lox2272 sites are compatible with each other, but incompatible with loxP or loxN sites (Lee and Saito, 1988). Cre recombinase
   3277..3342    -  CDS            HBB (fragment): HBB_LEPEU - Experimental evidence at protein level: Swiss-Prot protein existence level 1. Involved in oxygen transport from the lung to the various peripheral tissues. From Lepus europaeus (European hare).
   3340..3470    -  intron         chimeric intron (fragment): chimera between introns from chicken β-actin and rabbit β-globin
   3559..3694    -  intron         hybrid intron (fragment): hybrid between chicken β-actin (CBA) and minute virus of mice (MMV) introns (Gray et al., 2011)
   3695..3972    -  promoter       chicken β-actin promoter: No description available
   3974..4222    -  enhancer       CMV enhancer (fragment): human cytomegalovirus immediate early enhancer
   4283..4415    +  repeat_region  AAV2 ITR (fragment): inverted terminal repeat of adeno-associated virus serotype 2 inverted
   4410..4479    +  CDS            lacZα (fragment): LacZα fragment of β-galactosidase; lacZ fragment
   4484..4912    +  rep_origin     f1 ori (sequence partly withheld): f1 bacteriophage origin of replication; arrow indicates direction of (+) strand synthesis
   4965..5069    +  promoter       AmpR promoter: bla
   5070..5930    +  CDS            AmpR: β-lactamase; bla; confers resistance to ampicillin, carbenicillin, and related antibiotics
   6101..6689    +  rep_origin     ori: high-copy-number ColE1/pMB1/pBR322/pUC origin of replication
