[The description below was written by a language model from this plasmid's Addgene catalogue record and pLannotate feature annotations shown in this document.]
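Description:
pAAV-CAG-FLEX-SomArchon is an AAV transfer plasmid built on the pAAV-FLEX backbone for Cre-dependent mammalian expression of SomArchon, a synthetic construct. It is about 6.9 kb and is maintained in E. coli through a high-copy ColE1/pUC-type origin with ampicillin selection (AmpR under its own promoter). An f1 origin is also present. Two AAV2 inverted terminal repeats flank the expression cassette, so that this region can be packaged into recombinant AAV particles when replication and capsid functions are supplied separately.

Between the ITRs, the CAG promoter (CMV enhancer, chicken β-actin promoter and a chimeric β-actin/β-globin intron) reads on the minus strand of the annotated sequence toward a WPRE, which enhances transcript stability and expression, and an SV40 polyadenylation signal. The coding sequence lies on the opposite strand, so it is inverted relative to the promoter. It is bracketed on each side by a loxP and a lox2272 site, with the two pairs facing each other. In this FLEX (double-floxed inverted) arrangement, Cre recombinase flips the insert into the sense orientation and then excises one site of each pair. This locks the cassette in place, so that only Cre-expressing cells produce the protein.

The roughly 1.8 kb open reading frame is annotated as an archaerhodopsin-3-related opsin from Halorubrum sodomense, followed by a short KCNJ2 (Kir2.1) segment, EGFP and a Kcnb1 (Kv2.1) fragment. Potassium-channel motifs of this kind are commonly used for membrane trafficking and soma-restricted localization, and the EGFP marks expressing cells. The associated publication concerns population imaging of neural activity in awake behaving mice. The depositor sequence and the repository's NGS sequence carry the same 25 annotated features and differ by only three nucleotides in length.
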