Addgene plasmid #126943: pAAV-CAG-FLEX-SomArchon
Purpose: Cre-dependent expression of SomArchon under CAG promoter
Depositing lab: Edward Boyden. Depositing organization: Massachusetts Institute of Technology. Publication: Population imaging of neural activity in awake behaving mice. Piatkevich KD, Bensussen S, Tseng HA, Shroff SN, Lopez-Huerta VG, Park D, Jung EE, Shemesh OA, Straub C, Gritton HJ, Romano MF, Costa E, Sabatini BL, Fu Z, Boyden ES, Han X. Nature. 2019 Oct;574(7778):413-417. doi: 10.1038/s41586-019-1641-1. Epub 2019 Oct 9. PubMed 31597963.
Backbone
  Vector backbone: pAAV-FLEX
  Backbone size w/o insert (bp): 5052
  Total vector size (bp): 6873
  Vector type: Mammalian Expression, AAV
Growth in bacteria
  Bacterial resistance: Ampicillin, 100 μg/mL
  Growth temperature: 37°C
  Growth strain: NEB Stable
  Copy number: High Copy
Gene/Insert
  Gene/Insert name: SomArchon
  Species: Synthetic
  Insert size (bp): 1821
  Promoter: CAG
  Tag / fusion protein: GFP
  Cloning method: Gibson Cloning
  Sequencing primers: 5′ GCAACGTGCTGGTTATTGTG
Terms and licenses: Academic/Nonprofit Terms; Industry Terms: Not Available to Industry
How to cite: pAAV-CAG-FLEX-SomArchon was a gift from Edward Boyden (Addgene plasmid # 126943 ; http://n2t.net/addgene:126943 ; RRID:Addgene_126943)
